>Addgene plasmid #86456 | pBac[3xP3-gTc'v; Tc'aTub1P-loxP(mCherry)Sv40_Tc'H2Av_EGFP] | addgene full sequence | sequence record 171156 | Addgene NGS Result
GACCTACGGCGTGCAGTGCTTCAGCCGCTACCCCGACCACATGAAGCAGCACGACTTCTTCAAGTCCGCC
ATGCCCGAAGGCTACGTCCAGGAGCGCACCATCTTCTTCAAGGACGACGGCAACTACAAGACCCGCGCCG
AGGTGAAGTTCGAGGGCGACACCCTGGTGAACCGCATCGAGCTGAAGGGCATCGACTTCAAGGAGGACGG
CAACATCCTGGGGCACAAGCTGGAGTACAACTACAACAGCCACAACGTCTATATCATGGCCGACAAGCAG
AAGAACGGCATCAAGGTGAACTTCAAGATCCGCCACAACATCGAGGACGGCAGCGTGCAGCTCGCCGACC
ACTACCAGCAGAACACCCCCATCGGCGACGGCCCCGTGCTGCTGCCCGACAACCACTACCTGAGCACCCA
GTCCGCCCTGAGCAAAGACCCCAACGAGAAGCGCGATCACATGGTCCTGCTGGAGTTCGTGACCGCCGCC
GGGATCACTCTCGGCATGGACGAGCTGTACAAGTAAGGCGCGCCGTACGCGTATCGATAAGCTTTAAGAT
ACATTGATGAGTTTGGACAAACCACAACTAGAATGCAGTGAAAAAAATGCTTTATTTGTGAAATTTGTGA
TGCTATTGCTTTATTTGTAACCATTATAAGCTGCAATAAACAAGTTAACAACAACAATTGCATTCATTTT
ATGTTTCAGGTTCAGGGGGAGGTGTGGGAGGTTTTTTAAAGCAAGTAAAACCTCTACAAATGTGGTATGG
CTGATTATGATCTAGAGTAGATCTGTCATGATGATCATTGCAATTGGATCCATATATAGGGCCCGGGTTA
TAATTACCTCAGGTCGACGTCCCATGGCCATTCGAATTCGGCCGGCCTAGGCCGGCCGATCTCGAACTTA
TACGGTTCTTGTAGTAAGTTTTTTGCCAAAGGGATTGAGGTGAACCAATTGTCACACGTAATATTACGAC
AACTACCGTGCACAGGCTTTGATAACTCCTTCACGTAGTATTCACCGAGTGGTACTCCGTTGGTCTGTGT
TCCTCTTCCCAAATAAGGCATTCCATTTATCATATACTTCGTACCACTGTCACACATCATGAGGATTTTT
ATTCCATACTTACTTGGCTTGTTTGGGATATACATCCTAAACGGACACCGTCCTCTAAAACCAAGTAACT
GTTCATCTATGGTCAAATGAGCCCCTGGAGTGTAATTTTGTATGCACTGATGGATAAAGAGATCCCATAT
TTTTCTAACAGGAGTAAATACATCGTTTTCTCGAAGTGTGGGCCGTATACTTTTGTCATCCATTCTAAGA
CATCGTATCAAAAAATCAAAACGATCACGACTCATTACAGAGACGTACACCATTGACAAAGATCGATCAA
AGAGGTCATCTGTGGACATGTGGTTATCTTTTCTCACTGCTGTCATTACCAGAATACCAAAGAAAGCATA
GATTTCATCTTCATTCGTGTCACGAAATGTAGCACCTGTCATAGATTCCCGACGTTTCAATGATATCTCA
GCATTTGTCCATTTTACAATTTCCGAAATTATCTCATCAGTAAAAAATAGTTTGAAGCATAAAAGTGGGT
CATATATATTGCGGCACATACGCGTCGGACCTCTTTGAGATCTGACAATGTTCAGTGCAGAGACTCGGCT
ACGCCTCGTGGACTTTGAAGTTGACCAACAATGTTTATTCTTACCTCTAATAGTCCTCTGTGGCAAGGTC
AAGATTCTGTTAGAAGCCAATGAAGAACCTGGTTGTTCAATAACATTTTGTTCGTCTAATATTTCACTAC
CGCTTGACGTTGGCTGCACTTCATGTACCTCATCTATAAACGCTTCTTCTGTATCGCTCTGGACGTCATC
TTCACTTACGTGATCTGATATTTCACTGTCAGAATCCTCACCAACAAGCTCGTCATCGCTTTGCAGAAGA
GCAGAGAGGATATGCTCATCGTCTAAAGAACTACCCATTTTATTATATATTAGTCACGATATCTATAACA
AGAAAATATATATATAATAAGTTATCACGTAAGTAGAACATGAAATAACAATATAATTATCGTATGAGTT
AAATCTTAAAAGTCACGTAAAAGATAATCATGCGTCATTTTGACTCACGCGGTCGTTATAGTTCAAAATC
AGTGACACTTACCGCATTGACAAGCACGCCTCACGGGAGCTCCAAGCGGCGACTGAGATGTCCTAAATGC
ACAGCGACGGATTCGCGCTATTTAGAAAGAGAGAGCAATATTTCAAGAATGCATGCGTCAATTTTACGCA
GACTATCTTTCTAGGGTTAAAAAAGATTTGCGCTTTACTCGACCTAAACTTTAAACACGTCATAGAATCT
TCGTTTGACAAAAACCACATTGTGGCCAAGCTGTGTGACGCGACGCGCGCTAAAGAATGGCAAACCAAGT
CGCGCGAGCGTCGACTCTAGAGGATCCCCGGGTACCGAGCTCGAATTCGTAATCATGTCATAGCTGTTTC
CTGTGTGAAATTGTTATCCGCTCACAATTCCACACAACATACGAGCCGGAAGCATAAAGTGTAAAGCCTG
GGGTGCCTAATGAGTGAGCTAACTCACATTAATTGCGTTGCGCTCACTGCCCGCTTTCCAGTCGGGAAAC
CTGTCGTGCCAGCTGCATTAATGAATCGGCCAACGCGCGGGGAGAGGCGGTTTGCGTATTGGGCGCTCTT
CCGCTTCCTCGCTCACTGACTCGCTGCGCTCGGTCGTTCGGCTGCGGCGAGCGGTATCAGCTCACTCAAA
GGCGGTAATACGGTTATCCACAGAATCAGGGGATAACGCAGGAAAGAACATGTGAGCAAAAGGCCAGCAA
AAGGCCAGGAACCGTAAAAAGGCCGCGTTGCTGGCGTTTTTCCATAGGCTCCGCCCCCCTGACGAGCATC
ACAAAAATCGACGCTCAAGTCAGAGGTGGCGAAACCCGACAGGACTATAAAGATACCAGGCGTTTCCCCC
TGGAAGCTCCCTCGTGCGCTCTCCTGTTCCGACCCTGCCGCTTACCGGATACCTGTCCGCCTTTCTCCCT
TCGGGAAGCGTGGCGCTTTCTCATAGCTCACGCTGTAGGTATCTCAGTTCGGTGTAGGTCGTTCGCTCCA
AGCTGGGCTGTGTGCACGAACCCCCCGTTCAGCCCGACCGCTGCGCCTTATCCGGTAACTATCGTCTTGA
GTCCAACCCGGTAAGACACGACTTATCGCCACTGGCAGCAGCCACTGGTAACAGGATTAGCAGAGCGAGG
TATGTAGGCGGTGCTACAGAGTTCTTGAAGTGGTGGCCTAACTACGGCTACACTAGAAGAACAGTATTTG
GTATCTGCGCTCTGCTGAAGCCAGTTACCTTCGGAAAAAGAGTTGGTAGCTCTTGATCCGGCAAACAAAC
CACCGCTGGTAGCGGTGGTTTTTTTGTTTGCAAGCAGCAGATTACGCGCAGAAAAAAAGGATCTCAAGAA
GATCCTTTGATCTTTTCTACGGGGTCTGACGCTCAGTGGAACGAAAACTCACGTTAAGGGATTTTGGTCA
TGAGATTATCAAAAAGGATCTTCACCTAGATCCTTTTAAATTAAAAATGAAGTTTTAAATCAATCTAAAG
TATATATGAGTAAACTTGGTCTGACAGTTACCAATGCTTAATCAGTGAGGCACCTATCTCAGCGATCTGT
CTATTTCGTTCATCCATAGTTGCCTGACTCCCCGTCGTGTAGATAACTACGATACGGGAGGGCTTACCAT
CTGGCCCCAGTGCTGCAATGATACCGCGAGACCCACGCTCACCGGCTCCAGATTTATCAGCAATAAACCA
GCCAGCCGGAAGGGCCGAGCGCAGAAGTGGTCCTGCAACTTTATCCGCCTCCATCCAGTCTATTAATTGT
TGCCGGGAAGCTAGAGTAAGTAGTTCGCCAGTTAATAGTTTGCGCAACGTTGTTGCCATTGCTACAGGCA
TCGTGGTGTCACGCTCGTCGTTTGGTATGGCTTCATTCAGCTCCGGTTCCCAACGATCAAGGCGAGTTAC
ATGATCCCCCATGTTGTGCAAAAAAGCGGTTAGCTCCTTCGGTCCTCCGATCGTTGTCAGAAGTAAGTTG
GCCGCAGTGTTATCACTCATGGTTATGGCAGCACTGCATAATTCTCTTACTGTCATGCCATCCGTAAGAT
GCTTTTCTGTGACTGGTGAGTACTCAACCAAGTCATTCTGAGAATAGTGTATGCGGCGACCGAGTTGCTC
TTGCCCGGCGTCAATACGGGATAATACCGCGCCACATAGCAGAACTTTAAAAGTGCTCATCATTGGAAAA
CGTTCTTCGGGGCGAAAACTCTCAAGGATCTTACCGCTGTTGAGATCCAGTTCGATGTAACCCACTCGTG
CACCCAACTGATCTTCAGCATCTTTTACTTTCACCAGCGTTTCTGGGTGAGCAAAAACAGGAAGGCAAAA
TGCCGCAAAAAAGGGAATAAGGGCGACACGGAAATGTTGAATACTCATACTCTTCCTTTTTCAATATTAT
TGAAGCATTTATCAGGGTTATTGTCTCATGAGCGGATACATATTTGAATGTATTTAGAAAAATAAACAAA
TAGGGGTTCCGCGCACATTTCCCCGAAAAGTGCCACCTGACGTCTAAGAAACCATTATTATCATGACATT
AACCTATAAAAATAGGCGTATCACGAGGCCCTTTCGTCTCGCGCGTTTCGGTGATGACGGTGAAAACCTC
TGACACATGCAGCTCCCGGAGACGGTCACAGCTTGTCTGTAAGCGGATGCCGGGAGCAGACAAGCCCGTC
AGGGCGCGTCAGCGGGTGTTGGCGGGTGTCGGGGCTGGCTTAACTATGCGGCATCAGAGCAGATTGTACT
GAGAGTGCACCATATGCGGTGTGAAATACCGCACAGATGCGTAAGGAGAAAATACCGCATCAGGCGCCAT
TCGCCATTCAGGCTGCGCAACTGTTGGGAAGGGCGATCGGTGCGGGCCTCTTCGCTATTACGCCAGCTGG
CGAAAGGGGGATGTGCTGCAAGGCGATTAAGTTGGGTAACGCCAGGGTTTTCCCAGTCACGACGTTGTAA
AACGACGGCCAGTGCCAAGCTTTGTTTAAAAATATAACAAAATTGTGATCCCACAAAATGAAGTGGGGCA
AAATCAAATAATTAATAGTGTCCGTAAACTTGTTGGTCTTCAACTTTTTGAGGAACACGTTGGACGGCAA
ATCCGTGACTATAACACAAGTTGATTTAATAATTTTAGCCAACACGTCGGGCTGCGTGTTTTTTGCCGAC
GCGTCTGTGTACACGTTGATTAACTGGTCGATTAAACTGTTGAAATAATTTAATTTTTGGTTCTTCTTTA
AATCTGTGATGAAATTTTTTAAAATAACTTTAAATTCTTCATTGGTAAAAAATGCCACGTTTTGCAACTT
GTGAGGGTCTAATATGAGGTCAAACTCAGTAGGAGTTTTATCCAAAAAAGAAAACATGATTACGTCTGTA
CACGAACGCGTATTAACGCAGAGTGCAAAGTATAAGAGGGTTAAAAAATATATTTTACGCACCATATACG
CATCGGGTTGATATCGTTAATATGGATCAATTTGAACAGTTGATTAACGTGTCTCTGCTCAAGTCTTTGA
TCAAAACGCAAATCGACGAAAATGTGTCGGACAATATCAAGTCGATGAGCGAAAAACTAAAAAGGCTAGA
ATACGACAATCTCACAGACAGCGTTGAGATATACGGTATTCACGACAGCAGGCTGAATAATAAAAAAATT
AGAAACTATTATTTAACCCTAGAAAGATAATCATATTGTGACGTACGTTAAAGATAATCATGCGTAAAAT
TGACGCATGTGTTTTATCGGTCTGTATATCGAGGTTTATTTATTAATTTGAATAGATATTAAGTTTTATT
ATATTTACACTTACATACTAATAATAAATTCAACAAACAATTTATTTATGTTTATTTATTTATTAAAAAA
AAACAAAAACTCAAAATTTCTTCTATAAAGTAACAAAACTTTTAAACATTCTCTCTTTTACAAAAATAAA
CTTATTTTGTACTTTAAAAACAGTCATGTTGTATTATAAAATAAGTAATTAGCTTAACTTATACATAATA
GAAACAAATTATACTTATTAGTCAGTCAGAAACAACTTTGGCACATATCAATATTATGCTCTCGACAAAT
AACTTTTTTGCATTTTTTGCACGATGCATTTGCCTTTCGCCTTATTTTAGAGGGGCAGTAAGTACAGTAA
GTACGTTTTTTCATTACTGGCTCTTCAGTACTGTCATCTGATGTACCAGGCACTTCATTTGGCAAAATAT
TAGAGATATTATCGCGCAAATATCTCTTCAAAGTAGGAGCTTCTAAACGCTTACGCATAAACGATGACGT
CAGGCTCATGTAAAGGTTTCTCATAAATTTTTTGCGACTTTGAACCTTTTCTCCCTTGCTACTGACATTA
TGGCTGTATATAATAAAAGAATTTATGCAGGCAATGTTTATCATTCCGTACAATAATGCCATAGGCCACC
TATTCGTCTTCCTACTGCAGGTCATCACAGAACACATTTGGTCTAGCGTGTCCACTCCGCCTTTAGTTTG
ATTATAATACATAACCATTTGCGGTTTACCGGTACTTTCGTTGATAGAAGCATCCTCATCACAAGATGAT
AATAAGTATACCATCTTAGCTGGCTTCGGTTTATATGAGACGAGAGTAAGGGGTCCGTCAAAACAAAACA
TCGATGTTCCCACTGGCCTGGAGCGACTGTTTTTCAGTACTTCCGGTATCTCGCGTTTGTTTGATCGCAC
GGTTCCCACAATGGTTAATTCGAGCTCGCCCGGGGATCTAATTCAATTAGAGACTAATTCAATTAGAGCT
AATTCAATTAGGATCCAAGCTTATCGATTTCGAACCCTCGACCGCCGGAGTATAAATAGAGGCGCTTCGT
CTACGGAGCGACAATTCAATTCAAACAAGCAAAGTGAACACGTCGCTAAGCGAAAGCTAAGCAAATAAAC
AAGCGCAGCTGAACAAGCTAAACAATCGGGGTACCGCTAGAGTCGACGGTACCGCGGTCGTAATGAGTTG
CCCACTGAGACCCTCGTAAGTATGATTTAATTTAATTATTCCATTTACAATTAATCGTAAATTAAGTGAA
GCCCAAGAAGGCGACCAACTGAGCGAAGAATGTGGGATGCTTTACGGTGAATACTTGATGTTGGACAAGA
TTTTAGAAGCCCAAAGACTACTCAGCGAGCAAAATAACCAACCCGTGCACGACGAGCACTTATTTATTGT
GACCCATCAAGGTAAAAAACCCACTTAACCGTAATTAACTATAACAAGTAATTCCAGCGTATGAGTTATG
GTTCAAACAAATAATCTACGAGCTGGACTCGATCCGCAACATTTTCAGCGACGTTTTAGAAGAGTCGCAA
ACTTTGGAAATCCTCAAACGCCTCAATCGTGTTGTTTTGATCCTCAAGGTTCACAATTTCGCAACAAATT
GCGGTCACGAGATAAAACTGTCGCAATTGTAGGTTTTGGTGGACCAAGTAATGATTCTGGAAACGATGAC
ACCGCTCGATTTCATGGACTTCCGGTGTTATCTGCGGCCCGCTTCCGGGTTCCAGAGCCTGCAGTTCAGG
CTCCTGGAAAATAAGCTCGGGGTGCGCCAGGAAAACCGCGTCAAATACAACCAGAATTACTCGAAAGTGT
TCGGAAACGACGAAAAAGCGCTCGAGCAAATCGCCAAGTCGGAGAAAGAGCCGTCTTTGACCGATTTGGT
CCAGCGGTGGCTGGAGCGAACGCCGGGGCTGGAGCTCGAGGGGTTTAATTTCTGGGGGAAGTACCAAAAA
GCGGTCGAGAAGCTTTTAACCGAGCAAAAAGAACTGGCGGAGAAAGAGGAGGCGGAGACTTTAAAGCGTT
ACAAATTGAACGATTTGGAGAAGAGACGCGAGGTTTACGAGTCGATTTTTAAAGTTGAGGTCCATGAGGC
TCTAATGTCGCGCGGCGAGAGGCGCTTCTCACACAAAGCCCTGCAAGGGGCTATCATGATCACCTTTTAC
AGGGACGAACCCAGGTTCAGTCAGCCCCACCAAATTCTAACACTTTTGATGGACATAGACTCGCTGATTA
CGAAATGGCGGTGTTAGTAAATCCGTACGTCAATTGTTTTTGTTTAAATTTTATAATTTCAGATAATCAT
GTTTTGATGGTGCAAAGAATGATTGGTTCTTCGCAGTTAGGAACAGGGGGCTCTTCGGGGTATCAGTATT
TAAGGTCAACGTTAAGGTGAAATTGATTTCAACACGGTTTTTGCAATGTTTGATTTTGTTTTTCAGCGAT
CGGTATAAAGTTTTCGTGGACCTTTTCAATTTATCGACGTTTTTGATACCACGGTCCTACATCCCCCCCT
TGTCTACGTCTATGAGAAGTCATTTGTGCAATTGGGGGTCGGCGAATAGCACCAATAACGTGTCGAATGG
AAACAATTAATTATTTCGTTAAGGCGGCCGCGACTCTAGATCATAATCAGCCATACCACATTTGTAGAGG
TTTTACTTGCTTTAAAAAACCTCCCACACCTCCCCCTGAACCTGAAACATAAAATGAATGCAATTGTTGT
TGTTAACTTGTTTATTGCAGCTTATAATGGTTACAAATAAAGCAATAGCATCACAAATTTCACAAATAAA
GCATTTTTTTCACTGCATTCTAGTTGTGGTTTGTCCAAACTCATCAATGTATCTTAAAGCTTATCGATAC
GCGTACGGCGCGCCTAGGCGCGCCAAGCTTAAGGCAACGACCGGGACCTCAGCTGTATAAAAAATCTGAA
AATAATTGATAATGGTCGAAGGCTACAAGGAAAAATAATTCGAAAATTAAAGGCAAAGTGTGAAAATGCT
GGAAATAAATCGGGAAACACCGAATTTTTGGTCACAGGAACCAACGAATTTTTTTTTGAATATTGATTTG
AAAAGAGATCGAGAACAAGGATAACAATCTTCCGTTAGAGACCGTTGGTACCGACATGGCGGGGAGCCAA
TCAGAAGTCTGGAAATCGGGCGTTGGTTGCTGACGTCAACAAGCTTATAAATAGCAACGACAGTTGAAAA
TCGAATCAAAGTCGTTTGGAAAAAGCCAGAGCTTGTATTTCCGAAGCGTACTCCCGTTTTTCTGCTCTTT
TGTGGTGTAATTTGTAAAACTCAAACTAGTCATAACTTCGTATAGGATACTTTATACGAAGTTATAACTC
GAGATAACTTCGTATAGCATACATTATACGAAGTTATACCGGCAGGAGCTCATGGTGAGCAAGGGCGAGG
AGGATAACATGGCCATCATCAAGGAGTTCATGCGCTTCAAGGTGCACATGGAGGGCTCCGTGAACGGCCA
CGAGTTCGAGATCGAGGGCGAGGGCGAGGGCCGCCCCTACGAGGGCACCCAGACCGCCAAGCTGAAGGTG
ACCAAGGGTGGCCCCCTGCCCTTCGCCTGGGACATCCTGTCCCCTCAGTTCATGTACGGCTCCAAGGCCT
ACGTGAAGCACCCCGCCGACATCCCCGACTACTTGAAGCTGTCCTTCCCCGAGGGCTTCAAGTGGGAGCG
CGTGATGAACTTCGAGGACGGCGGCGTGGTGACCGTGACCCAGGACTCCTCCCTGCAGGACGGCGAGTTC
ATCTACAAGGTGAAGCTGCGCGGCACCAACTTCCCCTCCGACGGCCCCGTAATGCAGAAGAAGACCATGG
GCTGGGAGGCCTCCTCCGAGCGGATGTACCCCGAGGACGGCGCCCTGAAGGGCGAGATCAAGCAGAGGCT
GAAGCTGAAGGACGGCGGCCACTACGACGCTGAGGTCAAGACCACCTACAAGGCCAAGAAGCCCGTGCAG
CTGCCCGGCGCCTACAACGTCAACATCAAGTTGGACATCACCTCCCACAACGAGGACTACACCATCGTGG
AACAGTACGAACGCGCCGAGGGCCGCCACTCCACCGGCGGCATGGACGAGCTGTACAAGTAGGCGGCCGC
GTACGCGATCGTAAGCTTGAAGATACATTGATGAGTTTGGACAAACCACAACTAGAATGCAGTGAAAAAA
ATGCTTTATTTGTGAAATTTGTGATGCTATTGCTTTATTTGTAACCATTATAAGCTGCAATAAACAAGTT
AACAACAACAATTGCATTCATTTTATGTTTCAGGTTCAGGGGGAGGTGTGGGAGGTTTTTTAAAGCAAGT
AAAACCTCTACAAATGTGGTATGGCTGATTATGATCTAGAGTCATATGCATAACTTCGTATAGGATACTT
TATACGAAGTTATAACTCGAGATAACTTCGTATAGCATACATTATACGAAGTTATACCGGCAGGGTACCC
TAAAGAAAAATGGCTGGTGGCAAAGCAGGGAAAGATTCGGGCAAAGCTAAAGCCAAGGCGGTGTCGCGCT
CGGCGCGTGCCGGACTCCAGTTCCCCGTGGGGAGGATCCACCGCCACTTGAAGAATCGCACTACGAGCCA
TGGACGCGTGGGGGCCACCGCGGCTGTGTATTCCGCCGCGATTTTGGAGTATTTGACAGCTGAGGTCCTG
GAGTTGGCCGGGAACGCCAGTAAGGACTTGAAGGTGAAGAGGATCACCCCCAGGCACTTGCAGCTGGCCA
TCAGAGGGGATGAGGAGCTGGACAGCCTGATCAAGGCCACTATCGCCGGCGGAGGCGTCATTCCACACAT
CCACAAGAGTTTGATCGGGAAAAAGGGCCACTCACAGCCCGTCATGGTGAGCAAGGGCGAGGAGCTGTTC
ACCGGGGTGGTGCCCATCCTGGTCGAGCTGGACGGCGACGTAAACGGCCACAAGTTCAGCGTGTCCGGCG
AGGGCGAGGGCGATGCCACCTACGGCAAGCTGACCCTGAAGTTCATCTGCACCACCGGCAAGCTGCCCGT
GCCCTGGCCCACCCTCGTGACCACCCT
Features (pLannotate 1.2.2; 32 found; start..end, strand, type, name):
    555..676     -  polyA_signal   SV40 poly(A) signal: SV40 polyadenylation signal
    699..782     -  CDS            large T antigen (fragment): large T antigen from SV40 (simian virus 40)
   2327..2467    +  CDS            FP (fragment): FP25_NPVAC - Experimental evidence at protein level: Swiss-Prot protein existence level 1. From Autographa californica nuclear polyhedrosis virus (AcMNPV).
   2460..2498    -  misc_feature   MCS (fragment): pUC18/19 multiple cloning site
   2529..2551    -  protein_bind   lac operator (fragment): The lac repressor binds to the lac operator to inhibit transcription in E. coli. This inhibition can be relieved by adding lactose or isopropyl-β-D-thiogalactopyranoside (IPTG). lac repressor encoded by lacI
   2555..2585    -  promoter       lac promoter: promoter for the E. coli lac operon
   2600..2621    -  protein_bind   CAP binding site: CAP binding activates transcription in the presence of cAMP. E. coli catabolite activator protein
   2634..2726    -  CDS            lacI (fragment): lac repressor; lacI; The lac repressor binds to the lac operator to inhibit transcription in E. coli. This inhibition can be relieved by adding lactose or isopropyl-β-D-thiogalactopyranoside (IPTG).
   2909..3497    -  rep_origin     ori: high-copy-number ColE1/pMB1/pBR322/pUC origin of replication
   3668..4528    -  CDS            AmpR: β-lactamase; bla; confers resistance to ampicillin, carbenicillin, and related antibiotics
   4529..4633    -  promoter       AmpR promoter: bla
   4728..4763    +  CDS            rop (fragment): Rop protein, which maintains plasmids at low copy number; rop
   4865..4964    +  misc_feature   bom (fragment): basis of mobility region from pBR322
   4970..5124    -  CDS            lacZα (fragment): LacZα fragment of β-galactosidase; lacZ fragment
   5128..5595    -  CDS            LEF-9 (fragment): LEF9_NPVAC - Experimental evidence at protein level: Swiss-Prot protein existence level 1. Component of the viral DNA-dependent RNA polymerase which is composed of four equimolar subunits of LEF-4, LEF-8, LEF-9, and p47. Plays an essential role in late and very late gene expression. From Autographa californica nuclear polyhedrosis virus (AcMNPV).
   5622..5825    +  CDS            FP (fragment): FP25_NPVAC - Experimental evidence at protein level: Swiss-Prot protein existence level 1. From Autographa californica nuclear polyhedrosis virus (AcMNPV).
   6975..7097    +  promoter       hsp70 promoter (fragment): Drosophila melanogaster hsp70Bb promoter
   7133..7360    +  CDS            T23O_TRICA (fragment): Experimental evidence at transcript level: Swiss-Prot protein existence level 2. Heme-dependent dioxygenase that catalyzes the oxidative cleavage of the L-tryptophan (L-Trp) pyrrole ring and converts L- tryptophan to N-formyl-L-kynurenine. Catalyzes the oxidative cleavage of the indole moiety (By similarity). Required for normal eye pigmentation. From Tribolium castaneum (Red flour beetle).
   7407..8201    +  CDS            v (fragment): T23O_DROME - Experimental evidence at protein level: Swiss-Prot protein existence level 1. Heme-dependent dioxygenase that catalyzes the oxidative cleavage of the L-tryptophan (L-Trp) pyrrole ring and converts L- tryptophan to N-formyl-L-kynurenine. Catalyzes the oxidative cleavage of the indole moiety (PubMed:23333332). Required during larval growth to control the level of potentially harmful free tryptophan in the hemolymph. In the adult the same reaction is the first step in the ommochrome biosynthetic pathway (PubMed:2108317). From Drosophila melanogaster (Fruit fly).
   8255..8341    +  CDS            tdo-2 (fragment): T23O_CAEEL - Experimental evidence at protein level: Swiss-Prot protein existence level 1. Heme-dependent dioxygenase that catalyzes the oxidative cleavage of the L-tryptophan (L-Trp) pyrrole ring and converts L- tryptophan to N-formyl-L-kynurenine (PubMed:27995966). Catalyzes the oxidative cleavage of the indole moiety (PubMed:27995966). Involved in regulation of protein homeostasis, longevity and reproducive life span (PubMed:22927396, PubMed:27995966). Specifically regulates proteotoxicity due to age-related aggregation of proteins like alpha- synuclein, via its effects on tryptophan metabo
   8395..8547    +  CDS            T23O_TRICA (fragment): Experimental evidence at transcript level: Swiss-Prot protein existence level 2. Heme-dependent dioxygenase that catalyzes the oxidative cleavage of the L-tryptophan (L-Trp) pyrrole ring and converts L- tryptophan to N-formyl-L-kynurenine. Catalyzes the oxidative cleavage of the indole moiety (By similarity). Required for normal eye pigmentation. From Tribolium castaneum (Red flour beetle).
   8579..8662    +  CDS            large T antigen (fragment): large T antigen from SV40 (simian virus 40)
   8685..8806    +  polyA_signal   SV40 poly(A) signal: SV40 polyadenylation signal
   9272..9305    +  protein_bind   lox2272: Cre-mediated recombination occurs in the 8-bp core sequence (GGATACTT). lox2272 sites are compatible with each other, but incompatible with loxP or loxN sites (Lee and Saito, 1988). Cre recombinase
   9314..9347    +  protein_bind   loxP: Cre-mediated recombination occurs in the 8-bp core sequence (GCATACAT). Cre recombinase
   9362..10072   +  CDS            mCherry: monomeric derivative of DsRed fluorescent protein (Shaner et al., 2004) mammalian codon-optimized
  10139..10220   -  polyA_signal   SV40 poly(A) signal: SV40 polyadenylation signal
  10243..10326   -  CDS            large T antigen (fragment): large T antigen from SV40 (simian virus 40)
  10340..10373   +  protein_bind   lox2272: Cre-mediated recombination occurs in the 8-bp core sequence (GGATACTT). lox2272 sites are compatible with each other, but incompatible with loxP or loxN sites (Lee and Saito, 1988). Cre recombinase
  10382..10415   +  protein_bind   loxP: Cre-mediated recombination occurs in the 8-bp core sequence (GCATACAT). Cre recombinase
  10440..10823   +  CDS            H2AZ1: H2AZ_BOVIN - Also known as H2AZ. Experimental evidence at protein level: Swiss-Prot protein existence level 1. Variant histone H2A which replaces conventional H2A in a subset of nucleosomes. Nucleosomes wrap and compact DNA into chromatin, limiting DNA accessibility to the cellular machineries which require DNA as a template. Histones thereby play a central role in transcription regulation, DNA repair, DNA replication and chromosomal stability. DNA accessibility is regulated via a complex set of post- translational modifications of histones, also called histone code, and nucleosome remodeling.
  10824..526     +  CDS            EGFP (across the origin): the original enhanced GFP (Yang et al., 1996) mammalian codon-optimized
