[The description below was written by a language model from this plasmid's Addgene catalogue record and pLannotate feature annotations shown in this document.]
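Description:
pBac[3xP3-gTc'v; Tc'aTub1P-loxP(mCherry)Sv40_Tc'H2Av_EGFP] is a piggyBac-based germline transformation plasmid for insects, built as a Cre/lox responder for marking cell clones. The gene names and annotated sequence homologies point to the red flour beetle Tribolium castaneum as the intended host. In bacteria it is maintained through a high-copy ColE1/pUC-type origin and selected with ampicillin via β-lactamase. The baculovirus FP25 and LEF-9 fragments in the feature table are flanking remnants commonly carried along with the piggyBac element. The transposon arms themselves were not annotated.

Two cassettes form the payload. The transformation marker is a genomic copy of Tribolium vermilion, which encodes tryptophan 2,3-dioxygenase. The annotation splits it into several fragments matched to different species' orthologues, as expected for an intron-containing gene. According to the name it is driven by the eye-specific artificial 3xP3 promoter, with an hsp70 core promoter fragment annotated just upstream and an SV40 polyadenylation signal downstream. It is described as a black eye marker, presumably restoring eye pigmentation in a vermilion-deficient strain.

The responder cassette uses the Tribolium alpha-tubulin 1 promoter, which is named in the record but not annotated. It drives cytoplasmic mCherry followed by an SV40 terminator, and this unit is flanked on each side by a lox2272/loxP pair in the same orientation. Downstream lies the histone variant H2Av fused to EGFP, terminated by another SV40 poly(A) signal. Without Cre, cells express mCherry as a body marker and transcription stops before the fusion. Cre excises the floxed mCherry-stop unit through either compatible lox pair, placing the nuclear H2Av::EGFP reporter under the tubulin promoter. Recombined cells and their descendants therefore switch heritably from red cytoplasm to green nuclei.
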