Addgene plasmid #86456: pBac[3xP3-gTc'v; Tc'aTub1P-loxP(mCherry)Sv40_Tc'H2Av_EGFP]
Purpose: Lox responder construct with floxed (same orientation; 2xloxP, 2xlox2272) mCherry (cy) body marker and H2Av::EGFP (nu) for Cre dependent cell clone marking; (Transformation plasmid; Black eye marker)
Depositing lab: Gregor Bucher.
Backbone
  Vector backbone: pBac
  Backbone size w/o insert (bp): 5500
  Vector type: Insect Expression
Growth in bacteria
  Bacterial resistance: Ampicillin, 100 μg/mL
  Growth temperature: 37°C
  Growth strain: DH5alpha
  Copy number: High Copy
Gene/Insert
  Gene/Insert name: 3xP3-gTc'v; Tc'aTub1P-loxP(mCherry)Sv40_Tc'H2Av_EGFP
  Cloning method: Restriction Enzyme; 5′ cloning site unknown (unknown if destroyed); 3′ cloning site unknown (unknown if destroyed)
Terms and licenses: Academic/Nonprofit Terms; Industry Terms: Not Available to Industry
Depositor comments: Literature: Metzger & Feil 1999 http://dx.doi.org/10.1016/S0958-1669(99)00012-9; Livet et al. 2007 doi:10.1038/nature06293
How to cite: pBac[3xP3-gTc'v; Tc'aTub1P-loxP(mCherry)Sv40_Tc'H2Av_EGFP] was a gift from Gregor Bucher (Addgene plasmid # 86456 ; http://n2t.net/addgene:86456 ; RRID:Addgene_86456)
